Addgene plasmid #166111: HCP9
Purpose: This plasmid encodes a Cas9 protein as well as a sgRNA that targets the C-terminus of Hta2
Depositing lab: Matthias Heinemann. Depositing organization: University of Groningen.
Backbone
  Vector backbone: pYTK102
  Vector type: Yeast Expression, CRISPR
  Selectable markers: Nourseothricin
Growth in bacteria
  Bacterial resistance: Kanamycin, 50 μg/mL
  Growth temperature: 37°C
  Growth strain: DH5alpha
  Copy number: High Copy
Gene/Insert
  Gene/Insert name: Hta2-sg18
  gRNA/shRNA sequence: TTGAGAAGCTTTGGCAGTCT
  Species: S. cerevisiae (budding yeast)
  Entrez Gene: HTA2 (a.k.a. YBL003C, H2A2)
  Cloning method: Gateway Cloning
Terms and licenses: Academic/Nonprofit Terms; Industry Terms: Not Available to Industry
How to cite: HCP9 was a gift from Matthias Heinemann (Addgene plasmid # 166111 ; http://n2t.net/addgene:166111 ; RRID:Addgene_166111)
