[The description below was written by a language model from this plasmid's Addgene catalogue record and pLannotate feature annotations shown in this document.]
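Description:
HCP9 is a yeast CRISPR/Cas9 plasmid of about 9.2 kb built on the pYTK102 backbone. It delivers both the nuclease and a guide RNA to Saccharomyces cerevisiae from a single vector. In E. coli it replicates at high copy from a ColE1/pUC-type origin and is selected with kanamycin through an aph(3')-Ia KanR cassette. A short fragment annotated as RSF origin is also detected, but it is probably too small to function. In yeast the plasmid is maintained as a low-copy episome by a CEN6/ARS element. Selection there is with nourseothricin, conferred by a streptothricin acetyltransferase gene placed between the Ashbya gossypii TEF promoter and terminator, the usual natMX-style arrangement.

The payload has two expression units. The first is the Streptococcus pyogenes Cas9 coding sequence, followed by two tandem SV40 nuclear localization signals and a PGK1 terminator fragment. The promoter driving Cas9 is not annotated in the feature table and is not named in the record. Downstream of this unit, a tRNA element precedes the S. pyogenes gRNA scaffold. This layout is consistent with designs in which a tRNA provides RNA polymerase III transcription and processing of the guide, although the record does not describe that mechanism explicitly. The guide, Hta2-sg18, carries a 20-nt spacer directed at the C-terminal end of HTA2 (YBL003C), one of the two budding yeast histone H2A genes.

According to the stated purpose, the plasmid is used to cut the genome at the 3′ end of the HTA2 open reading frame. A cut at this position would suit C-terminal modification or tagging of the histone with a co-supplied repair template, but the record does not specify a donor or the intended edit.
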