Features (pLannotate 1.2.2; 13 found; start..end, strand, type, name):
     48..99      +  rep_origin     RSF ori (fragment): Plasmids containing the RSF 1030 origin of replication can be propagated in E. coli cells that contain additional plasmids with compatible origins.
    862..4965    +  CDS            cas9: CAS9_STRP1 - Also known as csn1 From Streptococcus pyogenes serotype M1.
   4978..4998    +  CDS            SV40 NLS: nuclear localization signal of SV40 (simian virus 40) large T antigen
   5002..5022    +  CDS            SV40 NLS: nuclear localization signal of SV40 (simian virus 40) large T antigen
   5041..5265    +  terminator     PGK1 terminator (fragment): S. cerevisae PGK1; transcription terminator for 3-phosphoglycerate kinase gene
   5468..5558    +  ncRNA          tRNA: Accession: RF00005 - tRNA
   5652..5727    +  misc_RNA       gRNA scaffold: guide RNA scaffold for the Streptococcus pyogenes CRISPR/Cas9 system
   5894..6235    +  promoter       TEF promoter: Ashbya gossypii TEF promoter
   6244..6807    +  CDS            sta: STA_STRLA - Experimental evidence at protein level: Swiss-Prot protein existence level 1. Involved in resistance to streptothricin, a broad-spectrum antibiotic produced by streptomycetes. Detoxifies streptothricin via acetylation of the beta amino group of the first beta-lysyl moiety of streptothricin. From Streptomyces lavendulae.
   6815..7012    +  terminator     TEF terminator: Ashbya gossypii TEF terminator
   7017..7520    +  misc_feature   CEN/ARS: S. cerevisiae CEN6 centromere fused to an autonomously replicating sequence
   7564..8379    -  CDS            KanR: aminoglycoside phosphotransferase; aph(3')-Ia; confers resistance to kanamycin in bacteria or G418 (Geneticin®) in eukaryotes
   8604..9192    +  rep_origin     ori: high-copy-number ColE1/pMB1/pBR322/pUC origin of replication
>Addgene plasmid #166111 | HCP9 | addgene full sequence | sequence record 330321 | Addgene NGS Result
AACGCCAGCAACGCGGCCTTTTTACGGTTCCTGGCCTTTTGCTGGCCTTTTGCTCACATGTTCTTTCCTG
CGTTATCCCCTGATTCTGTGGATAACCGTGCGGCCGCCCCTGAATTCGCATCTAGACTGAACTGGCCGAT
AATTGCAGACGAACGGTGAGTAAGGAAAGAGTGAGGAACTATCGCATACCTGCATTTAAAGATGCCGATT
TGGGCGCGAATCCTTTATTTTGGCTTCACCCTCATACTATTATCAGGGCCAGAAAAAGGAAGTGTTTCCC
TCCTTCTTGAATTGATGTTACCCTCATAAAGCACGTGGCCTCTTATCGAGAAAGAAATTACCGTCGCTCG
TGATTTGTTTGCAAAAAGAACAAAACTGAAAAAACCCAGACACGCTCGACTTCCTGTCATCCTATTGATT
GCAGCTTCCAATTTCGTCACACAACAAGGTCCTAGCGACGGCTCACAGGTTTTGTAACAAGCAATCGAAG
GTTCTGGAATGGCGGGAAAGGGTTTAGTACCACATGCTATGATGCCCACTGTGATCTCCAGAGCAAAGTT
CGTTCGATCGTACTGTTACTCTCTCTCTTTCAAACAGAATTGTCCGAATCGTGTGACAACAACAGCCTGT
TCTCACACACTCTTTTCTTCTAACCAAGGGGGTGGTTTAGTTTAGTAGAACCTCGTGAAACTTACATTTA
CATATATATAAACTTGCATAAATTGGTCAATGCAAGAAATACATATTTGGTCTTTTCTAATTCGTAGTTT
TTCAAGTTCTTAGATGCTTTCTTTTTCTCTTTTTTACAGATCATCAAGGAAGTAATTATCTACTTTTTAC
AACAAATATAAAACAAGATCTATGGACAAGAAGTATTCTATCGGACTGGATATCGGGACTAATAGCGTCG
GGTGGGCCGTGATCACTGACGAGTACAAGGTGCCCTCTAAGAAGTTCAAGGTGCTCGGGAACACCGACCG
GCATTCCATCAAGAAAAATCTGATCGGAGCTCTCCTCTTTGATTCAGGGGAAACCGCTGAAGCAACCCGC
CTCAAGCGGACTGCTAGACGGCGGTACACCAGGAGGAAGAACCGGATTTGTTACCTTCAAGAGATATTCT
CCAACGAAATGGCAAAGGTCGACGACAGCTTCTTCCATAGGCTGGAAGAATCATTCCTCGTGGAAGAGGA
TAAGAAGCATGAACGGCATCCCATCTTCGGTAATATCGTCGACGAGGTGGCCTATCACGAGAAATACCCA
ACCATCTACCATCTTCGCAAAAAGCTGGTGGACTCAACCGACAAGGCAGACCTCCGGCTTATCTACCTGG
CCCTGGCCCACATGATCAAGTTCAGAGGCCACTTCCTGATCGAGGGCGACCTCAATCCTGACAATAGCGA
TGTGGATAAACTGTTCATCCAGCTGGTGCAGACTTACAACCAGCTCTTTGAAGAGAACCCCATCAATGCA
AGCGGAGTCGATGCCAAGGCCATTCTGTCAGCCCGGCTGTCAAAGAGCCGCAGACTTGAGAATCTTATCG
CTCAGCTGCCGGGTGAAAAGAAAAATGGACTGTTCGGGAACCTGATTGCTCTTTCACTTGGGCTGACTCC
CAATTTCAAGTCTAATTTCGACCTGGCAGAGGATGCCAAGCTGCAACTGTCCAAGGACACCTATGATGAC
GATCTCGACAACCTCCTGGCCCAGATCGGTGACCAATACGCCGACCTTTTCCTTGCTGCTAAGAATCTTT
CTGACGCCATCCTGCTGTCTGACATTCTCCGCGTGAACACTGAAATCACCAAGGCCCCTCTTTCAGCTTC
AATGATTAAGCGGTATGATGAGCACCACCAGGACCTGACCCTGCTTAAGGCACTCGTCCGGCAGCAGCTT
CCGGAGAAGTACAAGGAAATCTTCTTTGACCAGTCAAAGAATGGATACGCCGGCTACATCGACGGAGGTG
CCTCCCAAGAGGAATTTTATAAGTTTATCAAACCTATCCTTGAGAAGATGGACGGCACCGAAGAGCTCCT
CGTGAAACTGAATCGGGAGGATCTGCTGCGGAAGCAGCGCACTTTCGACAATGGGAGCATTCCCCACCAG
ATCCATCTTGGGGAGCTTCACGCCATCCTTCGGCGCCAAGAGGACTTCTACCCCTTTCTTAAGGACAACA
GGGAGAAGATTGAGAAAATTCTCACTTTCCGCATCCCCTACTACGTGGGACCCCTCGCCAGAGGAAATAG
CCGGTTTGCTTGGATGACCAGAAAGTCAGAAGAAACTATCACTCCCTGGAACTTCGAAGAGGTGGTGGAC
AAGGGAGCCAGCGCTCAGTCATTCATCGAACGGATGACTAACTTCGATAAGAACCTCCCCAATGAGAAGG
TCCTGCCGAAACATTCCCTGCTCTACGAGTACTTTACCGTGTACAACGAGCTGACCAAGGTGAAATATGT
CACCGAAGGGATGAGGAAGCCCGCATTCCTGTCAGGCGAACAAAAGAAGGCAATTGTGGACCTTCTGTTC
AAGACCAATAGAAAGGTGACCGTGAAGCAGCTGAAGGAGGACTATTTCAAGAAAATTGAATGCTTCGACT
CTGTGGAGATTAGCGGGGTCGAAGATCGGTTCAACGCAAGCCTGGGTACTTACCATGATCTGCTTAAGAT
CATCAAGGACAAGGATTTTCTGGACAATGAGGAGAACGAGGACATCCTTGAGGACATTGTCCTGACTCTC
ACTCTGTTCGAGGACCGGGAAATGATCGAGGAGAGGCTTAAGACCTACGCCCATCTGTTCGACGATAAAG
TGATGAAGCAACTTAAACGGAGAAGATATACCGGATGGGGACGCCTTAGCCGCAAACTCATCAACGGAAT
CCGGGACAAACAGAGCGGAAAGACCATTCTTGATTTCCTTAAGAGCGACGGATTCGCTAATCGCAACTTC
ATGCAACTTATCCATGATGATTCCCTGACCTTTAAGGAGGACATCCAGAAGGCCCAAGTGTCTGGACAAG
GTGACTCACTGCACGAGCATATCGCAAATCTGGCTGGTTCACCCGCTATTAAGAAGGGTATTCTCCAGAC
CGTGAAAGTCGTGGACGAGCTGGTCAAGGTGATGGGTCGCCATAAACCAGAGAACATTGTCATCGAGATG
GCCAGGGAAAACCAGACTACCCAGAAGGGACAGAAGAACAGCAGGGAGCGGATGAAAAGAATTGAGGAAG
GGATTAAGGAGCTCGGGTCACAGATCCTTAAAGAGCACCCGGTGGAAAACACCCAGCTTCAGAATGAGAA
GCTCTATCTGTACTACCTTCAAAATGGACGCGATATGTATGTGGACCAAGAGCTTGATATCAACAGGCTC
TCAGACTACGACGTGGACCATATCGTCCCTCAGAGCTTCCTCAAAGACGACTCAATTGACAATAAGGTGC
TGACTCGCTCAGACAAGAACCGGGGAAAGTCAGATAACGTGCCCTCAGAGGAAGTCGTGAAAAAGATGAA
GAACTATTGGCGCCAGCTTCTGAACGCAAAGCTGATCACTCAGCGGAAGTTCGACAATCTCACTAAGGCT
GAGAGGGGCGGACTGAGCGAACTGGACAAAGCAGGATTCATTAAACGGCAACTTGTGGAGACTCGGCAGA
TTACTAAACATGTCGCCCAAATCCTTGACTCACGCATGAATACCAAGTACGACGAAAACGACAAACTTAT
CCGCGAGGTGAAGGTGATTACCCTGAAGTCCAAGCTGGTCAGCGATTTCAGAAAGGACTTTCAATTCTAC
AAAGTGCGGGAGATCAATAACTATCATCATGCTCATGACGCATATCTGAATGCCGTGGTGGGAACCGCCC
TGATCAAGAAGTACCCAAAGCTGGAAAGCGAGTTCGTGTACGGAGACTACAAGGTCTACGACGTGCGCAA
GATGATTGCCAAATCTGAGCAGGAGATCGGAAAGGCCACCGCAAAGTACTTCTTCTACAGCAACATCATG
AATTTCTTCAAGACCGAAATCACCCTTGCAAACGGTGAGATCCGGAAGAGGCCGCTCATCGAGACTAATG
GGGAGACTGGCGAAATCGTGTGGGACAAGGGCAGAGATTTCGCTACCGTGCGCAAAGTGCTTTCTATGCC
TCAAGTGAACATCGTGAAGAAAACCGAGGTGCAAACCGGAGGCTTTTCTAAGGAATCAATCCTCCCCAAG
CGCAACTCCGACAAGCTCATTGCAAGGAAGAAGGATTGGGACCCTAAGAAGTACGGCGGATTCGATTCAC
CAACTGTGGCTTATTCTGTCCTGGTCGTGGCTAAGGTGGAAAAAGGAAAGTCTAAGAAGCTCAAGAGCGT
GAAGGAACTGCTGGGTATCACCATTATGGAGCGCAGCTCCTTCGAGAAGAACCCAATTGACTTTCTCGAA
GCCAAAGGTTACAAGGAAGTCAAGAAGGACCTTATCATCAAGCTCCCAAAGTATAGCCTGTTCGAACTGG
AGAATGGGCGGAAGCGGATGCTCGCCTCCGCTGGCGAACTTCAGAAGGGTAATGAGCTGGCTCTCCCCTC
CAAGTACGTGAATTTCCTCTACCTTGCAAGCCATTACGAGAAGCTGAAGGGGAGCCCCGAGGACAACGAG
CAAAAGCAACTGTTTGTGGAGCAGCATAAGCATTATCTGGACGAGATCATTGAGCAGATTTCCGAGTTTT
CTAAACGCGTCATTCTCGCTGATGCCAACCTCGATAAAGTCCTTAGCGCATACAATAAGCACAGAGACAA
ACCAATTCGGGAGCAGGCTGAGAATATCATCCACCTGTTCACCCTCACCAATCTTGGTGCCCCTGCCGCA
TTCAAGTACTTCGACACCACCATCGACCGGAAACGCTATACCTCCACCAAAGAAGTGCTGGACGCCACCC
TCATCCACCAGAGCATCACCGGACTTTACGAAACTCGGATTGACCTCTCACAGCTCGGAGGGGATGAGGG
AGCTGATCCAAAAAAGAAGAGAAAGGTAGATCCAAAAAAGAAGAGAAAGGTATAAGGATCCTAACTCGAG
ATTGAATTGAATTGAAATCGATAGATCAATTTTTTTCTTTTCTCTTTCCCCATCCTTTACGCTAAAATAA
TAGTTTATTTTATTTTTTGAATATTTTTTATTTATATACGTATATATAGACTATTATTTATCTTTTAATG
ATTATTAAGATTTTTATTAAAAAAAAATTCGCTCCTCTTTTAATGCCTTTATGCAGTTTTTTTTTCCCAT
TCGATATTTCTATGTGCTGCCAAACCAGATGTCAACACAGCTACAACGACTAGAGATCTATGTGAGGATC
CTAACTCGAGATCGAGCTGGATGCACACACTGGCTTAAGATGACAACGATGTGCTTCAGTATTACATTTT
TTGCCTTCAACGCCTTGATTGTTCTATTTTTGCTAATAATAAATCTATTTCATCGGACTAAAAGTCCATT
AGTTGTAAGCGGATTTAGCTCAGTTGGGAGAGCGCCAGACTGAAGAAAAACTTCGGTCAAGTCATCTGGA
GGTCCTGTGTTCGATCCACAGAATTCGCAGATGGCCGGCATGGTCCCAGCCTCCTCGCTGGCGCCGGCTG
GGCAACACCTTCGGGTGGCGAATGGGACTTTTTGAGAAGCTTTGGCAGTCTGTTTTAGAGCTAGAAATAG
CAAGTTAAAATAAGGCTAGTCCGTTATCAACTTGAAAAAGTGGCACCGAGTCGGTGCTTTTTTTATTTTT
TGTCACTATTGTTATGTAAAATGCCACCTCTGACAGTATGGAACGCAAACTTCTGTCTAGTGGATAGCTG
AGCAGTTACAGAGATGTTACGAACCACTAGTGCACTGCAGTACAGTTTAGCTTGCCTCGTCCCCGCCGGG
TCACCCGGCCAGCGACATGGAGGCCCAGAATACCCTCCTTGACAGTCTTGACGTGCGCAGCTCAGGGGCA
TGATGTGACTGTCGCCCGTACATTTAGCCCATACATCCCCATGTATAATCATTTGCATCCATACATTTTG
ATGGCCGCACGGCGCGAAGCAAAAATTACGGCTCCTCGCTCCAGACCTGCGAGCAGGGAAACGCTCCCCT
CACAGACGCGTTGAATTGTCCCCACGCCGCGCCCCTGTAGAGAAATATAAAAGGTTAGGATTTGCCACTG
AGGTTCTTCTTTCATATACTTCCTTTTAAAATCTTGCTAGGATACAGTTCTCACATCACATCCGAACATA
AACAAAAATGGGTACTACCTTAGATGATACAGCCTACAGATACAGAACATCAGTCCCTGGTGATGCTGAA
GCAATTGAGGCTTTAGACGGTTCATTCACCACCGACACCGTCTTTAGAGTAACCGCCACCGGTGATGGAT
TTACCTTAAGAGAAGTCCCAGTCGACCCTCCATTAACTAAAGTCTTTCCAGATGATGAATCTGATGACGA
AAGCGACGACGGAGAAGATGGTGACCCAGATTCAAGAACTTTCGTAGCATACGGTGATGACGGTGATTTG
GCTGGTTTTGTAGTCGTTTCTTATTCAGGTTGGAATAGAAGGTTGACCGTTGAAGATATAGAAGTCGCCC
CAGAGCATAGAGGTCATGGTGTAGGAAGAGCTTTGATGGGTTTGGCTACAGAATTTGCAAGAGAGAGAGG
AGCCGGTCATTTATGGTTAGAAGTTACTAATGTTAACGCCCCTGCTATCCATGCTTATAGAAGAATGGGT
TTCACATTATGTGGTTTAGATACTGCTTTATATGATGGAACAGCATCTGACGGTGAACAGGCCTTGTATA
TGTCTATGCCTTGCCCTTAAAGTAACTGACAATAAAAAGATTCTTGTTTTCAAGAACTTGTCATTTGTAT
AGTTTTTTTATATTGTAGTTGTTCTATTTTAATCAAATGTTAGCGTGATTTATATTTTTTTTCGCCTCGA
CATCATCTGCCCAGATGCGAAGTTAAGTGCGCAGAAAGTAATATCATGCGTCAATCGTATGTGAATGCTG
GTCGCTATACTGGAGTATCACGTGCTATAAAAATAATTATAATTTAAATTTTTTAATATAAATATATAAA
TTAAAAATAGAAAGTAAAAAAAGAAATTAAAGAAAAAATAGTTTTTGTTTTCCGAAGATGTAAAAGACTC
TAGGGGGATCGCCAACAAATACTACCTTTTATCTTGCTCTTCCTGCTCTCAGGTATTAATGCCGAATTGT
TTCATCTTGTCTGTGTAGAAAACCACACACGAAAATCCTGTGATTTTACATTTTACTTATCGTTAATCGA
ATGTATATCTATTTAATCTGCTTTTCTTGTCTAATAAATATATATGTAAAGTACGCTTTTTGTTGAAATT
TTTTAAACCTTTGTTTATTTTTTTTTCTTCATTCCGTAACTCTTCTACCTTCTTTATTTACTTTCTAAAA
TCCAAATACAAAACATAAAAATAAATAAACACAGAGTAAATTCCCAAATTATTCCATCATTAAAAGATAC
GAGGCGCGTGTAAGTTACAGGCAAGCGATCCGTCCCGAGCGGCCGCGTGTTACAACCAATTAACCAATTC
TGATTAGAAAAACTCATCGAGCATCAAATGAAACTGCAATTTATTCATATCAGGATTATCAATACCATAT
TTTTGAAAAAGCCGTTTCTGTAATGAAGGAGAAAACTCACCGAGGCAGTTCCATAGGATGGCAAGATCCT
GGTATCGGTCTGCGATTCCGACTCGTCCAACATCAATACAACCTATTAATTTCCCCTCGTCAAAAATAAG
GTTATCAAGTGAGAAATCACCATGAGTGACGACTGAATCCGGTGAGAATGGCAAAAGCTTATGCATTTCT
TTCCAGACTTGTTCAACAGGCCAGCCATTACGCTCGTCATCAAAATCACTCGCATCAACCAAACCGTTAT
TCATTCGTGATTGCGCCTGAGCGAGGCGAAATACGCGATCGCTGTTAAAAGGACAATTACAAACAGGAAT
CGAATGCAACCGGCGCAGGAACACTGCCAGCGCATCAACAATATTTTCACCTGAATCAGGATATTCTTCT
AATACCTGGAATGCTGTTTTCCCGGGGATCGCAGTGGTGAGTAACCATGCATCATCAGGAGTACGGATAA
AATGCTTGATGGTCGGAAGAGGCATAAATTCCGTCAGCCAGTTTAGTCTGACCATCTCATCTGTAACATC
ATTGGCAACGCTACCTTTGCCATGTTTCAGAAACAACTCTGGCGCATCGGGCTTCCCATACAATCGATAG
ATTGTCGCACCTGATTGCCCGACATTATCGCGAGCCCATTTATACCCATATAAATCAGCATCCATGTTGG
AATTTAATCGCGGCCTGGAGCAAGACGTTTCCCGTTGAATATGGCTCATAACACCCCTTGTATTACTGTT
TATGTAAGCAGACAGTTTTATTGTTCATGATGATATATTTTTATCTTGTGCAATGTAACATCAGAGATTT
TGAGACACAACGTGGCTTTGTTGAATAAATCGAACTTTTGCTGAGTTGAAGGATCAGTCATGACCAAAAT
CCCTTAACGTGAGTTTTCGTTCCACTGAGCGTCAGACCCCGTAGAAAAGATCAAAGGATCTTCTTGAGAT
CCTTTTTTTCTGCGCGTAATCTGCTGCTTGCAAACAAAAAAACCACCGCTACCAGCGGTGGTTTGTTTGC
CGGATCAAGAGCTACCAACTCTTTTTCCGAAGGTAACTGGCTTCAGCAGAGCGCAGATACCAAATACTGT
TCTTCTAGTGTAGCCGTAGTTAGGCCACCACTTCAAGAACTCTGTAGCACCGCCTACATACCTCGCTCTG
CTAATCCTGTTACCAGTGGCTGCTGCCAGTGGCGATAAGTCGTGTCTTACCGGGTTGGACTCAAGACGAT
AGTTACCGGATAAGGCGCAGCGGTCGGGCTGAACGGGGGGTTCGTGCACACAGCCCAGCTTGGAGCGAAC
GACCTACACCGAACTGAGATACCTACAGCGTGAGCTATGAGAAAGCGCCACGCTTCCCGAAGGGAGAAAG
GCGGACAGGTATCCGGTAAGCGGCAGGGTCGGAACAGGAGAGCGCACGAGGGAGCTTCCAGGGGGAAACG
CCTGGTATCTTTATAGTCCTGTCGGGTTTCGCCACCTCTGACTTGAGCGTCGATTTTTGTGATGCTCGTC
AGGGGGGCGGAGCCTATGGAAA
