>Addgene plasmid #166111 | HCP9 | depositor partial sequence | sequence record 322564 | Streptococcus pyogenes Cas9 endonuclease
GACAAGAAGTATTCTATCGGACTGGATATCGGGACTAATAGCGTCGGGTGGGCCGTGATCACTGACGAGT
ACAAGGTGCCCTCTAAGAAGTTCAAGGTGCTCGGGAACACCGACCGGCATTCCATCAAGAAAAATCTGAT
CGGAGCTCTCCTCTTTGATTCAGGGGAAACCGCTGAAGCAACCCGCCTCAAGCGGACTGCTAGACGGCGG
TACACCAGGAGGAAGAACCGGATTTGTTACCTTCAAGAGATATTCTCCAACGAAATGGCAAAGGTCGACG
ACAGCTTCTTCCATAGGCTGGAAGAATCATTCCTCGTGGAAGAGGATAAGAAGCATGAACGGCATCCCAT
CTTCGGTAATATCGTCGACGAGGTGGCCTATCACGAGAAATACCCAACCATCTACCATCTTCGCAAAAAG
CTGGTGGACTCAACCGACAAGGCAGACCTCCGGCTTATCTACCTGGCCCTGGCCCACATGATCAAGTTCA
GAGGCCACTTCCTGATCGAGGGCGACCTCAATCCTGACAATAGCGATGTGGATAAACTGTTCATCCAGCT
GGTGCAGACTTACAACCAGCTCTTTGAAGAGAACCCCATCAATGCAAGCGGAGTCGATGCCAAGGCCATT
CTGTCAGCCCGGCTGTCAAAGAGCCGCAGACTTGAGAATCTTATCGCTCAGCTGCCGGGTGAAAAGAAAA
ATGGACTGTTCGGGAACCTGATTGCTCTTTCACTTGGGCTGACTCCCAATTTCAAGTCTAATTTCGACCT
GGCAGAGGATGCCAAGCTGCAACTGTCCAAGGACACCTATGATGACGATCTCGACAACCTCCTGGCCCAG
ATCGGTGACCAATACGCCGACCTTTTCCTTGCTGCTAAGAATCTTTCTGACGCCATCCTGCTGTCTGACA
TTCTCCGCGTGAACACTGAAATCACCAAGGCCCCTCTTTCAGCTTCAATGATTAAGCGGTATGATGAGCA
CCACCAGGACCTGACCCTGCTTAAGGCACTCGTCCGGCAGCAGCTTCCGGAGAAGTACAAGGAAATCTTC
TTTGACCAGTCAAAGAATGGATACGCCGGCTACATCGACGGAGGTGCCTCCCAAGAGGAATTTTATAAGT
TTATCAAACCTATCCTTGAGAAGATGGACGGCACCGAAGAGCTCCTCGTGAAACTGAATCGGGAGGATCT
GCTGCGGAAGCAGCGCACTTTCGACAATGGGAGCATTCCCCACCAGATCCATCTTGGGGAGCTTCACGCC
ATCCTTCGGCGCCAAGAGGACTTCTACCCCTTTCTTAAGGACAACAGGGAGAAGATTGAGAAAATTCTCA
CTTTCCGCATCCCCTACTACGTGGGACCCCTCGCCAGAGGAAATAGCCGGTTTGCTTGGATGACCAGAAA
GTCAGAAGAAACTATCACTCCCTGGAACTTCGAAGAGGTGGTGGACAAGGGAGCCAGCGCTCAGTCATTC
ATCGAACGGATGACTAACTTCGATAAGAACCTCCCCAATGAGAAGGTCCTGCCGAAACATTCCCTGCTCT
ACGAGTACTTTACCGTGTACAACGAGCTGACCAAGGTGAAATATGTCACCGAAGGGATGAGGAAGCCCGC
ATTCCTGTCAGGCGAACAAAAGAAGGCAATTGTGGACCTTCTGTTCAAGACCAATAGAAAGGTGACCGTG
AAGCAGCTGAAGGAGGACTATTTCAAGAAAATTGAATGCTTCGACTCTGTGGAGATTAGCGGGGTCGAAG
ATCGGTTCAACGCAAGCCTGGGTACTTACCATGATCTGCTTAAGATCATCAAGGACAAGGATTTTCTGGA
CAATGAGGAGAACGAGGACATCCTTGAGGACATTGTCCTGACTCTCACTCTGTTCGAGGACCGGGAAATG
ATCGAGGAGAGGCTTAAGACCTACGCCCATCTGTTCGACGATAAAGTGATGAAGCAACTTAAACGGAGAA
GATATACCGGATGGGGACGCCTTAGCCGCAAACTCATCAACGGAATCCGGGACAAACAGAGCGGAAAGAC
CATTCTTGATTTCCTTAAGAGCGACGGATTCGCTAATCGCAACTTCATGCAACTTATCCATGATGATTCC
CTGACCTTTAAGGAGGACATCCAGAAGGCCCAAGTGTCTGGACAAGGTGACTCACTGCACGAGCATATCG
CAAATCTGGCTGGTTCACCCGCTATTAAGAAGGGTATTCTCCAGACCGTGAAAGTCGTGGACGAGCTGGT
CAAGGTGATGGGTCGCCATAAACCAGAGAACATTGTCATCGAGATGGCCAGGGAAAACCAGACTACCCAG
AAGGGACAGAAGAACAGCAGGGAGCGGATGAAAAGAATTGAGGAAGGGATTAAGGAGCTCGGGTCACAGA
TCCTTAAAGAGCACCCGGTGGAAAACACCCAGCTTCAGAATGAGAAGCTCTATCTGTACTACCTTCAAAA
TGGACGCGATATGTATGTGGACCAAGAGCTTGATATCAACAGGCTCTCAGACTACGACGTGGACCATATC
GTCCCTCAGAGCTTCCTCAAAGACGACTCAATTGACAATAAGGTGCTGACTCGCTCAGACAAGAACCGGG
GAAAGTCAGATAACGTGCCCTCAGAGGAAGTCGTGAAAAAGATGAAGAACTATTGGCGCCAGCTTCTGAA
CGCAAAGCTGATCACTCAGCGGAAGTTCGACAATCTCACTAAGGCTGAGAGGGGCGGACTGAGCGAACTG
GACAAAGCAGGATTCATTAAACGGCAACTTGTGGAGACTCGGCAGATTACTAAACATGTCGCCCAAATCC
TTGACTCACGCATGAATACCAAGTACGACGAAAACGACAAACTTATCCGCGAGGTGAAGGTGATTACCCT
GAAGTCCAAGCTGGTCAGCGATTTCAGAAAGGACTTTCAATTCTACAAAGTGCGGGAGATCAATAACTAT
CATCATGCTCATGACGCATATCTGAATGCCGTGGTGGGAACCGCCCTGATCAAGAAGTACCCAAAGCTGG
AAAGCGAGTTCGTGTACGGAGACTACAAGGTCTACGACGTGCGCAAGATGATTGCCAAATCTGAGCAGGA
GATCGGAAAGGCCACCGCAAAGTACTTCTTCTACAGCAACATCATGAATTTCTTCAAGACCGAAATCACC
CTTGCAAACGGTGAGATCCGGAAGAGGCCGCTCATCGAGACTAATGGGGAGACTGGCGAAATCGTGTGGG
ACAAGGGCAGAGATTTCGCTACCGTGCGCAAAGTGCTTTCTATGCCTCAAGTGAACATCGTGAAGAAAAC
CGAGGTGCAAACCGGAGGCTTTTCTAAGGAATCAATCCTCCCCAAGCGCAACTCCGACAAGCTCATTGCA
AGGAAGAAGGATTGGGACCCTAAGAAGTACGGCGGATTCGATTCACCAACTGTGGCTTATTCTGTCCTGG
TCGTGGCTAAGGTGGAAAAAGGAAAGTCTAAGAAGCTCAAGAGCGTGAAGGAACTGCTGGGTATCACCAT
TATGGAGCGCAGCTCCTTCGAGAAGAACCCAATTGACTTTCTCGAAGCCAAAGGTTACAAGGAAGTCAAG
AAGGACCTTATCATCAAGCTCCCAAAGTATAGCCTGTTCGAACTGGAGAATGGGCGGAAGCGGATGCTCG
CCTCCGCTGGCGAACTTCAGAAGGGTAATGAGCTGGCTCTCCCCTCCAAGTACGTGAATTTCCTCTACCT
TGCAAGCCATTACGAGAAGCTGAAGGGGAGCCCCGAGGACAACGAGCAAAAGCAACTGTTTGTGGAGCAG
CATAAGCATTATCTGGACGAGATCATTGAGCAGATTTCCGAGTTTTCTAAACGCGTCATTCTCGCTGATG
CCAACCTCGATAAAGTCCTTAGCGCATACAATAAGCACAGAGACAAACCAATTCGGGAGCAGGCTGAGAA
TATCATCCACCTGTTCACCCTCACCAATCTTGGTGCCCCTGCCGCATTCAAGTACTTCGACACCACCATC
GACCGGAAACGCTATACCTCCACCAAAGAAGTGCTGGACGCCACCCTCATCCACCAGAGCATCACCGGAC
TTTACGAAACTCGGATTGACCTCTCACAGCTCGGAGGGGAT
